Addgene plasmid #141927: TFORF2110
Purpose: Lentiviral vector for overexpressing transcription factor ORFs with unique 24-bp barcodes. Barcodes facilitate identification of transcription factors in pooled screens.
Depositing lab: Feng Zhang. Depositing organization: Broad Institute. Publication: A transcription factor atlas of directed differentiation. Joung J, Ma S, Tay T, Geiger-Schuller KR, Kirchgatterer PC, Verdine VK, Guo B, Arias-Garcia MA, Allen WE, Singh A, Kuksenko O, Abudayyeh OO, Gootenberg JS, Fu Z, Macrae RK, Buenrostro JD, Regev A, Zhang F. Cell. 2023 Jan 5;186(1):209-229.e26. doi: 10.1016/j.cell.2022.11.026. PubMed 36608654.
Backbone
  Vector backbone: pLX_TRC317
  Backbone manufacturer: Broad Institute Genetic Perturbation Platform
  Backbone size w/o insert (bp): 8264
  Vector type: Mammalian Expression, Lentiviral
  Selectable markers: Puromycin
Growth in bacteria
  Bacterial resistance: Ampicillin, 100 μg/mL
  Growth temperature: 37°C
  Growth strain: NEB Stable
  Copy number: High Copy
Gene/Insert
  Gene/Insert name: NR4A1
  Species: H. sapiens (human)
  Insert size (bp): 1937
  Entrez Gene: NR4A1 (a.k.a. GFRP1, HMR, N10, NAK-1, NGFIB, NP10, NUR77, TR3)
  Promoter: EF1a
  Cloning method: Unknown
  Sequencing primers: 5′ GGGTGGAGACTGAAGTTAGGCCAG; 3′ CACATAGCGTAAAAGGAGCAACATAG
Terms and licenses: Academic/Nonprofit Terms; Industry Terms: Not Available to Industry
Depositor comments: NM_001202233,ENST00000360284,ENST00000550082 . The transcription factor ORF portion of this plasmid was synthesized by Genewiz. Please test multiple small colonies in case of plasmid recombination. To make this collection available in a timely manner, a portion of this collection was not fully sequenced by Addgene. If an Addgene verified full plasmid sequence is not available, please contact us prior to placing an order to request the full sequence.
How to cite: TFORF2110 was a gift from Feng Zhang (Addgene plasmid # 141927 ; http://n2t.net/addgene:141927 ; RRID:Addgene_141927)
