[The description below was written by a language model from this plasmid's Addgene catalogue record and pLannotate feature annotations shown in this document.]
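Description:
TFORF2110 is a lentiviral mammalian expression plasmid built on the pLX_TRC317 backbone, carrying the human NR4A1 open reading frame (also known as NUR77, NGFIB or TR3), an orphan nuclear receptor. It belongs to a collection of transcription factor ORF vectors in which each construct carries a unique 24-bp barcode, so individual factors can be identified in pooled overexpression screens. The barcode itself is not annotated in the feature table. In bacteria the plasmid is maintained through a high-copy ColE1/pUC-type origin and selected with ampicillin via β-lactamase. An f1 origin and remnants of lac and T7/T3 cloning-vector sequence are also present. The depositor notes that the ORF was synthesized and that the plasmid can recombine, which is common for LTR-containing vectors.

The transfer cassette has a third-generation, self-inactivating layout. An RSV promoter fused to a truncated HIV-1 5' LTR drives genomic RNA production in packaging cells. It is followed by the Ψ packaging signal with a partial gag sequence, the Rev response element for Rev-dependent nuclear export, and a cPPT/CTS that aids nuclear import of the viral genome. Within the provirus, an SV40 early promoter drives puromycin N-acetyltransferase for selection of transduced cells. Downstream, the strong constitutive EF-1α promoter drives NR4A1. A WPRE after the ORF enhances transcript stability and expression, and the ΔU3 3' LTR inactivates viral promoter activity after integration. An SV40 polyadenylation signal lies beyond the LTR. The short U6 promoter fragment annotated between the ORF and WPRE has no function stated in the record. The construct is intended for stable NR4A1 overexpression, including in directed-differentiation screens.
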