Features (pLannotate 1.2.2; 31 found; start..end, strand, type, name):
      1..1179    +  promoter       EF-1α promoter: strong constitutive promoter for human elongation factor EF-1α
   1235..3028    +  CDS            NR4A1: NR4A1_HUMAN - Also known as GFRP1, HMR, NAK1. Experimental evidence at protein level: Swiss-Prot protein existence level 1. Orphan nuclear receptor. May act concomitantly with NURR1 in regulating the expression of delayed-early genes during liver regeneration. Binds the NGFI-B response element (NBRE) 5'-AAAAGGTCA-3' (By similarity). May inhibit NF-kappa-B transactivation of IL2. Participates in energy homeostasis by sequestrating the kinase STK11 in the nucleus, thereby attenuating cytoplasmic AMPK activation. Plays a role in the vascular response to injury (By similarity). From Homo sapiens (
   3044..3097    +  promoter       U6 promoter (fragment): RNA polymerase III promoter for human U6 snRNA
   3139..3727    +  misc_feature   WPRE: woodchuck hepatitis virus posttranscriptional regulatory element
   3778..3797    +  misc_feature   cPPT/CTS (fragment): central polypurine tract and central termination sequence of HIV-1
   3799..4032    +  LTR            3' LTR (ΔU3): self-inactivating 3' long terminal repeat (LTR) from HIV-1
   4110..4231    +  polyA_signal   SV40 poly(A) signal: SV40 polyadenylation signal
   4271..4406    +  rep_origin     SV40 ori: SV40 origin of replication
   4427..4445    -  promoter       T7 promoter: promoter for bacteriophage T7 RNA polymerase
   4453..4608    +  CDS            lacZα (fragment): LacZα fragment of β-galactosidase; lacZ fragment
   4613..5041    +  rep_origin     f1 ori (sequence partly withheld): f1 bacteriophage origin of replication; arrow indicates direction of (+) strand synthesis
   5094..5198    +  promoter       AmpR promoter: bla
   5199..6059    +  CDS            AmpR: β-lactamase; bla; confers resistance to ampicillin, carbenicillin, and related antibiotics
   6230..6818    +  rep_origin     ori: high-copy-number ColE1/pMB1/pBR322/pUC origin of replication
   7001..7093    +  CDS            lacI (fragment): lac repressor; lacI; The lac repressor binds to the lac operator to inhibit transcription in E. coli. This inhibition can be relieved by adding lactose or isopropyl-β-D-thiogalactopyranoside (IPTG).
   7106..7127    +  protein_bind   CAP binding site: CAP binding activates transcription in the presence of cAMP. E. coli catabolite activator protein
   7142..7172    +  promoter       lac promoter: promoter for the E. coli lac operon
   7180..7196    +  protein_bind   lac operator: The lac repressor binds to the lac operator to inhibit transcription in E. coli. This inhibition can be relieved by adding lactose or isopropyl-β-D-thiogalactopyranoside (IPTG). lac repressor encoded by lacI
   7241..7259    +  promoter       T3 promoter: promoter for bacteriophage T3 RNA polymerase
   7287..7513    +  promoter       RSV promoter: Rous sarcoma virus enhancer/promoter
   7514..7694    +  LTR            5' LTR (truncated): truncated 5' long terminal repeat (LTR) from HIV-1
   7741..7866    +  misc_feature   HIV-1 Ψ: packaging signal of human immunodeficiency virus type 1
   7850..8213    +  CDS            HIV-1 gag (fragment): gag protein from human immunodeficiency virus 1; gag
   8359..8592    +  misc_feature   RRE: The Rev response element (RRE) of HIV-1 allows for Rev-dependent mRNA export from the nucleus to the cytoplasm.
   8969..8995    +  CDS            Rev (fragment): human immunodeficiency virus 1 (HIV-1) Rev protein; rev; enhances nuclear export of unspliced and incompletely spliced viral mRNAs
   9002..9025    +  promoter       SV40 promoter (fragment): SV40 early promoter
   9026..9097    +  promoter       SV40 promoter (fragment): SV40 enhancer and early promoter
   9121..9256    +  rep_origin     SV40 ori: SV40 origin of replication
   9302..9898    +  CDS            PuroR (fragment): puromycin N-acetyltransferase; pac from Streptomyces; confers resistance to puromycin
   9947..10064   +  misc_feature   cPPT/CTS: central polypurine tract and central termination sequence of HIV-1
  10129..10195   +  CDS            small t antigen (fragment): SV40 (simian virus 40) small t antigen
>Addgene plasmid #141927 | TFORF2110 | addgene full sequence | sequence record 396963 | Addgene NGS Result
GGCTCCGGTGCCCGTCAGTGGGCAGAGCGCACATCGCCCACAGTCCCCGAGAAGTTGGGGGGAGGGGTCG
GCAATTGAACCGGTGCCTAGAGAAGGTGGCGCGGGGTAAACTGGGAAAGTGATGTCGTGTACTGGCTCCG
CCTTTTTCCCGAGGGTGGGGGAGAACCGTATATAAGTGCAGTAGTCGCCGTGAACGTTCTTTTTCGCAAC
GGGTTTGCCGCCAGAACACAGGTAAGTGCCGTGTGTGGTTCCCGCGGGCCTGGCCTCTTTACGGGTTATG
GCCCTTGCGTGCCTTGAATTACTTCCACCTGGCTGCAGTACGTGATTCTTGATCCCGAGCTTCGGGTTGG
AAGTGGGTGGGAGAGTTCGAGGCCTTGCGCTTAAGGAGCCCCTTCGCCTCGTGCTTGAGTTGAGGCCTGG
CCTGGGCGCTGGGGCCGCCGCGTGCGAATCTGGTGGCACCTTCGCGCCTGTCTCGCTGCTTTCGATAAGT
CTCTAGCCATTTAAAATTTTTGATGACCTGCTGCGACGCTTTTTTTCTGGCAAGATAGTCTTGTAAATGC
GGGCCAAGATCTGCACACTGGTATTTCGGTTTTTGGGGCCGCGGGCGGCGACGGGGCCCGTGCGTCCCAG
CGCACATGTTCGGCGAGGCGGGGCCTGCGAGCGCGGCCACCGAGAATCGGACGGGGGTAGTCTCAAGCTG
GCCGGCCTGCTCTGGTGCCTGGCCTCGCGCCGCCGTGTATCGCCCCGCCCTGGGCGGCAAGGCTGGCCCG
GTCGGCACCAGTTGCGTGAGCGGAAAGATGGCCGCTTCCCGGCCCTGCTGCAGGGAGCTCAAAATGGAGG
ACGCGGCGCTCGGGAGAGCGGGCGGGTGAGTCACCCACACAAAGGAAAAGGGCCTTTCCGTCCTCAGCCG
TCGCTTCATGTGACTCCACGGAGTACCGGGCGCCGTCCAGGCACCTCGATTAGTTCTCGAGCTTTTGGAG
TACGTCGTCTTTAGGTTGGGGGGAGGGGTTTTATGCGATGGAGTTTCCCCACACTGAGTGGGTGGAGACT
GAAGTTAGGCCAGCTTGGCACTTGATGTAATTCTCCTTGGAATTTGCCCTTTTTGAGTTTGGATCTTGGT
TCATTCTCAAGCCTCAGACAGTGGTTCAAAGTTTTTTTCTTCCATTTCAGGTGTCGTGAGGCTAGCACCG
CCACCATGTGGTTGGCCAAGGCCTGTTGGTCCATCCAGAGTGAGATGCCCTGTATCCAAGCCCAATATGG
GACACCAGCACCGAGTCCGGGACCCCGTGACCACCTGGCAAGCGACCCCCTGACCCCTGAGTTCATCAAG
CCCACCATGGACCTGGCCAGCCCCGAGGCAGCCCCCGCTGCCCCCACTGCCCTGCCCAGCTTCAGCACCT
TCATGGACGGCTACACAGGAGAGTTTGACACCTTCCTCTACCAGCTGCCAGGAACAGTCCAGCCATGCTC
CTCAGCCTCCTCCTCGGCCTCCTCCACATCCTCGTCCTCAGCCACCTCCCCTGCCTCTGCCTCCTTCAAG
TTCGAGGACTTCCAGGTGTACGGCTGCTACCCCGGCCCCCTGAGCGGCCCAGTGGATGAGGCCCTGTCCT
CCAGTGGCTCTGACTACTATGGCAGCCCCTGCTCGGCCCCGTCGCCCTCCACGCCCAGCTTCCAGCCGCC
CCAGCTCTCTCCCTGGGATGGCTCCTTCGGCCACTTCTCGCCCAGCCAGACTTACGAAGGCCTGCGGGCA
TGGACAGAGCAGCTGCCCAAAGCCTCTGGGCCCCCACAGCCTCCAGCCTTCTTTTCCTTCAGTCCTCCCA
CCGGCCCCAGCCCCAGCCTGGCCCAGAGCCCCCTGAAGTTGTTCCCCTCACAGGCCACCCACCAGCTGGG
GGAGGGAGAGAGCTATTCCATGCCTACGGCCTTCCCAGGTTTGGCACCCACTTCTCCACACCTTGAGGGC
TCGGGGATACTGGATACACCCGTGACCTCAACCAAGGCCCGGAGCGGGGCCCCAGGTGGAAGTGAAGGCC
GCTGTGCTGTGTGTGGGGACAACGCTTCATGCCAGCATTATGGTGTCCGCACATGTGAGGGCTGCAAGGG
CTTCTTCAAGCGCACAGTGCAGAAAAACGCCAAGTACATCTGCCTGGCTAACAAGGACTGCCCTGTGGAC
AAGAGGCGGCGAAACCGCTGCCAGTTCTGCCGCTTCCAGAAGTGCCTGGCGGTGGGCATGGTGAAGGAAG
TTGTCCGAACAGACAGCCTGAAGGGGCGGCGGGGCCGGCTACCTTCAAAACCCAAGCAGCCCCCAGATGC
CTCCCCTGCCAATCTCCTCACTTCCCTGGTCCGTGCACACCTGGACTCAGGGCCCAGCACTGCCAAACTG
GACTACTCCAAGTTCCAGGAGCTGGTGCTGCCCCACTTTGGGAAGGAAGATGCTGGGGATGTACAGCAGT
TCTACGACCTGCTCTCCGGTTCTCTGGAGGTCATCCGCAAGTGGGCGGAGAAGATCCCTGGCTTTGCTGA
GCTGTCACCGGCTGACCAGGACCTGTTGCTGGAGTCGGCCTTCCTGGAGCTCTTCATCCTCCGCCTGGCG
TACAGGTCTAAGCCAGGCGAGGGCAAGCTCATCTTCTGCTCAGGCCTGGTGCTACACCGGCTGCAGTGTG
CCCGTGGCTTCGGGGACTGGATTGACAGTATCCTGGCCTTCTCAAGGTCCCTGCACAGCTTGCTTGTCGA
TGTCCCTGCCTTCGCCTGCCTCTCTGCCCTTGTCCTCATCACCGACCGGCATGGGCTGCAGGAGCCGCGG
CGGGTGGAGGAGCTGCAGAACCGCATCGCCAGCTGCCTGAAGGAGCACGTGGCAGCTGTGGCGGGCGAGC
CCCAGCCAGCCAGCTGCCTGTCACGTCTGTTGGGCAAACTGCCCGAGCTGCGGACCCTGTGCACCCAGGG
CCTGCAGCGCATCTTCTACCTCAAGCTGGAGGACTTGGTGCCCCCTCCACCCATCATTGACAAGATCTTC
ATGGACACGCTGCCCTTCTAGTAATGAACTAGTCCGTAACTTGAAAGTATTTCGATTTCTTGGCTTTATA
TATCTTGTGGAAAGGACGAGACAGCTGGGACATATGCGAATGGACGCGTTAAGTCGACAATCAACCTCTG
GATTACAAAATTTGTGAAAGATTGACTGGTATTCTTAACTATGTTGCTCCTTTTACGCTATGTGGATACG
CTGCTTTAATGCCTTTGTATCATGCTATTGCTTCCCGTATGGCTTTCATTTTCTCCTCCTTGTATAAATC
CTGGTTGCTGTCTCTTTATGAGGAGTTGTGGCCCGTTGTCAGGCAACGTGGCGTGGTGTGCACTGTGTTT
GCTGACGCAACCCCCACTGGTTGGGGCATTGCCACCACCTGTCAGCTCCTTTCCGGGACTTTCGCTTTCC
CCCTCCCTATTGCCACGGCGGAACTCATCGCCGCCTGCCTTGCCCGCTGCTGGACAGGGGCTCGGCTGTT
GGGCACTGACAATTCCGTGGTGTTGTCGGGGAAATCATCGTCCTTTCCTTGGCTGCTCGCCTGTGTTGCC
ACCTGGATTCTGCGCGGGACGTCCTTCTGCTACGTCCCTTCGGCCCTCAATCCAGCGGACCTTCCTTCCC
GCGGCCTGCTGCCGGCTCTGCGGCCTCTTCCGCGTCTTCGCCTTCGCCCTCAGACGAGTCGGATCTCCCT
TTGGGCCGCCTCCCCGCGTCGACTTTAAGACCAATGACTTACAAGGCAGCTGTAGATCTTAGCCACTTTT
TAAAAGAAAAGGGGGGACTGGAAGGGCTAATTCACTCCCAACGAAGACAAGATCTGCTTTTTGCTTGTAC
TGGGTCTCTCTGGTTAGACCAGATCTGAGCCTGGGAGCTCTCTGGCTAACTAGGGAACCCACTGCTTAAG
CCTCAATAAAGCTTGCCTTGAGTGCTTCAAGTAGTGTGTGCCCGTCTGTTGTGTGACTCTGGTAACTAGA
GATCCCTCAGACCCTTTTAGTCAGTGTGGAAAATCTCTAGCAGTACGTATAGTAGTTCATGTCATCTTAT
TATTCAGTATTTATAACTTGCAAAGAAATGAATATCAGAGAGTGAGAGGAACTTGTTTATTGCAGCTTAT
AATGGTTACAAATAAAGCAATAGCATCACAAATTTCACAAATAAAGCATTTTTTTCACTGCATTCTAGTT
GTGGTTTGTCCAAACTCATCAATGTATCTTATCATGTCTGGCTCTAGCTATCCCGCCCCTAACTCCGCCC
ATCCCGCCCCTAACTCCGCCCAGTTCCGCCCATTCTCCGCCCCATGGCTGACTAATTTTTTTTATTTATG
CAGAGGCCGAGGCCGCCTCGGCCTCTGAGCTATTCCAGAAGTAGTGAGGAGGCTTTTTTGGAGGCCTAGG
GACGTACCCAATTCGCCCTATAGTGAGTCGTATTACGCGCGCTCACTGGCCGTCGTTTTACAACGTCGTG
ACTGGGAAAACCCTGGCGTTACCCAACTTAATCGCCTTGCAGCACATCCCCCTTTCGCCAGCTGGCGTAA
TAGCGAAGAGGCCCGCACCGATCGCCCTTCCCAACAGTTGCGCAGCCTGAATGGCGAATGGG
[124 nt withheld, positions 4613-4736]
C
[91 nt withheld, positions 4738-4828]
A
[49 nt withheld, positions 4830-4878]
CCTTTGACGTTGGAGTCCACGTTCTTT
[37 nt withheld, positions 4906-4942]
ACCCTATCTCGGTCTATTCTTTTGATTTATAAGGGATTTTGCCGATTTCGGCCTATTGGTTAAAAAATGA
GCTGATTTAACAAAAATTTAACGCGAATTTTAACAAAATATTAACGCTTACAATTTAGGTGGCACTTTTC
GGGGAAATGTGCGCGGAACCCCTATTTGTTTATTTTTCTAAATACATTCAAATATGTATCCGCTCATGAG
ACAATAACCCTGATAAATGCTTCAATAATATTGAAAAAGGAAGAGTATGAGTATTCAACATTTCCGTGTC
GCCCTTATTCCCTTTTTTGCGGCATTTTGCCTTCCTGTTTTTGCTCACCCAGAAACGCTGGTGAAAGTAA
AAGATGCTGAAGATCAGTTGGGTGCACGAGTGGGTTACATCGAACTGGATCTCAACAGCGGTAAGATCCT
TGAGAGTTTTCGCCCCGAAGAACGTTTTCCAATGATGAGCACTTTTAAAGTTCTGCTATGTGGCGCGGTA
TTATCCCGTATTGACGCCGGGCAAGAGCAACTCGGTCGCCGCATACACTATTCTCAGAATGACTTGGTTG
AGTACTCACCAGTCACAGAAAAGCATCTTACGGATGGCATGACAGTAAGAGAATTATGCAGTGCTGCCAT
AACCATGAGTGATAACACTGCGGCCAACTTACTTCTGACAACGATCGGAGGACCGAAGGAGCTAACCGCT
TTTTTGCACAACATGGGGGATCATGTAACTCGCCTTGATCGTTGGGAACCGGAGCTGAATGAAGCCATAC
CAAACGACGAGCGTGACACCACGATGCCTGTAGCAATGGCAACAACGTTGCGCAAACTATTAACTGGCGA
ACTACTTACTCTAGCTTCCCGGCAACAATTAATAGACTGGATGGAGGCGGATAAAGTTGCAGGACCACTT
CTGCGCTCGGCCCTTCCGGCTGGCTGGTTTATTGCTGATAAATCTGGAGCCGGTGAGCGTGGGTCTCGCG
GTATCATTGCAGCACTGGGGCCAGATGGTAAGCCCTCCCGTATCGTAGTTATCTACACGACGGGGAGTCA
GGCAACTATGGATGAACGAAATAGACAGATCGCTGAGATAGGTGCCTCACTGATTAAGCATTGGTAACTG
TCAGACCAAGTTTACTCATATATACTTTAGATTGATTTAAAACTTCATTTTTAATTTAAAAGGATCTAGG
TGAAGATCCTTTTTGATAATCTCATGACCAAAATCCCTTAACGTGAGTTTTCGTTCCACTGAGCGTCAGA
CCCCGTAGAAAAGATCAAAGGATCTTCTTGAGATCCTTTTTTTCTGCGCGTAATCTGCTGCTTGCAAACA
AAAAAACCACCGCTACCAGCGGTGGTTTGTTTGCCGGATCAAGAGCTACCAACTCTTTTTCCGAAGGTAA
CTGGCTTCAGCAGAGCGCAGATACCAAATACTGTTCTTCTAGTGTAGCCGTAGTTAGGCCACCACTTCAA
GAACTCTGTAGCACCGCCTACATACCTCGCTCTGCTAATCCTGTTACCAGTGGCTGCTGCCAGTGGCGAT
AAGTCGTGTCTTACCGGGTTGGACTCAAGACGATAGTTACCGGATAAGGCGCAGCGGTCGGGCTGAACGG
GGGGTTCGTGCACACAGCCCAGCTTGGAGCGAACGACCTACACCGAACTGAGATACCTACAGCGTGAGCT
ATGAGAAAGCGCCACGCTTCCCGAAGGGAGAAAGGCGGACAGGTATCCGGTAAGCGGCAGGGTCGGAACA
GGAGAGCGCACGAGGGAGCTTCCAGGGGGAAACGCCTGGTATCTTTATAGTCCTGTCGGGTTTCGCCACC
TCTGACTTGAGCGTCGATTTTTGTGATGCTCGTCAGGGGGGCGGAGCCTATGGAAAAACGCCAGCAACGC
GGCCTTTTTACGGTTCCTGGCCTTTTGCTGGCCTTTTGCTCACATGTTCTTTCCTGCGTTATCCCCTGAT
TCTGTGGATAACCGTATTACCGCCTTTGAGTGAGCTGATACCGCTCGCCGCAGCCGAACGACCGAGCGCA
GCGAGTCAGTGAGCGAGGAAGCGGAAGAGCGCCCAATACGCAAACCGCCTCTCCCCGCGCGTTGGCCGAT
TCATTAATGCAGCTGGCACGACAGGTTTCCCGACTGGAAAGCGGGCAGTGAGCGCAACGCAATTAATGTG
AGTTAGCTCACTCATTAGGCACCCCAGGCTTTACACTTTATGCTTCCGGCTCGTATGTTGTGTGGAATTG
TGAGCGGATAACAATTTCACACAGGAAACAGCTATGACCATGATTACGCCAAGCGCGCAATTAACCCTCA
CTAAAGGGAACAAAAGCTGGAGCTGCAAGCTTAATGTAGTCTTATGCAATACTCTTGTAGTCTTGCAACA
TGGTAACGATGAGTTAGCAACATGCCTTACAAGGAGAGAAAAAGCACCGTGCATGCCGATTGGTGGAAGT
AAGGTGGTACGATCGTGCCTTATTAGGAAGGCAACAGACGGGTCTGACATGGATTGGACGAACCACTGAA
TTGCCGCATTGCAGAGATATTGTATTTAAGTGCCTAGCTCGATACATAAACGGGTCTCTCTGGTTAGACC
AGATCTGAGCCTGGGAGCTCTCTGGCTAACTAGGGAACCCACTGCTTAAGCCTCAATAAAGCTTGCCTTG
AGTGCTTCAAGTAGTGTGTGCCCGTCTGTTGTGTGACTCTGGTAACTAGAGATCCCTCAGACCCTTTTAG
TCAGTGTGGAAAATCTCTAGCAGTGGCGCCCGAACAGGGACTTGAAAGCGAAAGGGAAACCAGAGGAGCT
CTCTCGACGCAGGACTCGGCTTGCTGAAGCGCGCACGGCAAGAGGCGAGGGGCGGCGACTGGTGAGTACG
CCAAAAATTTTGACTAGCGGAGGCTAGAAGGAGAGAGATGGGTGCGAGAGCGTCAGTATTAAGCGGGGGA
GAATTAGATCGCGATGGGAAAAAATTCGGTTAAGGCCAGGGGGAAAGAAAAAATATAAATTAAAACATAT
AGTATGGGCAAGCAGGGAGCTAGAACGATTCGCAGTTAATCCTGGCCTGTTAGAAACATCAGAAGGCTGT
AGACAAATACTGGGACAGCTACAACCATCCCTTCAGACAGGATCAGAAGAACTTAGATCATTATATAATA
CAGTAGCAACCCTCTATTGTGTGCATCAAAGGATAGAGATAAAAGACACCAAGGAAGCTTTAGACAAGAT
AGAGGAAGAGCAAAACAAAAGTAAGACCACCGCACAGCAAGCGGCCGCTGATCTTCAGACCTGGAGGAGG
AGATATGAGGGACAATTGGAGAAGTGAATTATATAAATATAAAGTAGTAAAAATTGAACCATTAGGAGTA
GCACCCACCAAGGCAAAGAGAAGAGTGGTGCAGAGAGAAAAAAGAGCAGTGGGAATAGGAGCTTTGTTCC
TTGGGTTCTTGGGAGCAGCAGGAAGCACTATGGGCGCAGCGTCAATGACGCTGACGGTACAGGCCAGACA
ATTATTGTCTGGTATAGTGCAGCAGCAGAACAATTTGCTGAGGGCTATTGAGGCGCAACAGCATCTGTTG
CAACTCACAGTCTGGGGCATCAAGCAGCTCCAGGCAAGAATCCTGGCTGTGGAAAGATACCTAAAGGATC
AACAGCTCCTGGGGATTTGGGGTTGCTCTGGAAAACTCATTTGCACCACTGCTGTGCCTTGGAATGCTAG
TTGGAGTAATAAATCTCTGGAACAGATTTGGAATCACACGACCTGGATGGAGTGGGACAGAGAAATTAAC
AATTACACAAGCTTAATACACTCCTTAATTGAAGAATCGCAAAACCAGCAAGAAAAGAATGAACAAGAAT
TATTGGAATTAGATAAATGGGCAAGTTTGTGGAATTGGTTTAACATAACAAATTGGCTGTGGTATATAAA
ATTATTCATAATGATAGTAGGAGGCTTGGTAGGTTTAAGAATAGTTTTTGCTGTACTTTCTATAGTGAAT
AGAGTTAGGCAGGGATATTCACCATTATCGTTTCAGACCCACCTCCCAACCCCGAGGGGACCCATGCATT
GCATCTCAATTAGTCAGCAACCAGGTGTGGAAAGTCCCCAGGCTCCCCAGCAGGCAGAAGTATGCAAAGC
ATGCGTCTCAATTAGTCAGCAACCATAGTCCCGCCCCTAACTCCGCCCATCCCGCCCCTAACTCCGCCCA
GTTCCGCCCATTCTCCGCCCCATGGCTGACTAATTTTTTTTATTTATGCAGAGGCCGAGGCCGCCTCGGC
CTCTGAGCTATTCCAGAAGTAGTGAGGAGGCTTTTTTGGAGGCCTAGGCTTTTGCAAAAAGCTTTCTAGA
GGTACCACCGGAGCTTACCATGACCGAGTACAAGCCCACGGTGCGCCTCGCCACCCGCGACGACGTCCCC
AGGGCCGTACGCACCCTCGCCGCCGCGTTCGCCGACTACCCCGCCACGCGCCACACCGTCGATCCGGACC
GCCACATCGAGCGGGTCACCGAGCTGCAAGAACTCTTCCTCACGCGCGTCGGGCTCGACATCGGCAAGGT
GTGGGTCGCGGACGACGGCGCCGCCGTGGCGGTCTGGACCACGCCGGAGAGCGTCGAAGCGGGGGCGGTG
TTCGCCGAGATCGGCCCGCGCATGGCCGAGTTGAGCGGTTCCCGGCTGGCCGCGCAGCAACAGATGGAAG
GCCTCCTGGCGCCGCACCGGCCCAAGGAGCCCGCGTGGTTCCTGGCCACCGTCGGCGTCTCGCCCGACCA
CCAGGGCAAGGGTCTGGGCAGCGCCGTCGTGCTCCCCGGAGTGGAGGCGGCCGAGCGCGCCGGGGTGCCC
GCCTTCCTGGAGACCTCCGCGCCCCGCAACCTCCCCTTCTACGAGCGGCTCGGCTTCACCGTCACCGCCG
ACGTCGAGGTGCCCGAAGGACCGCGCACCTGGTGCATGACCCGCAAGCCCGGTGCCAGTTAACGAATTCT
AGATCTTGAGACAAATGGCAGTATTCATCCACAATTTTAAAAGAAAAGGGGGGATTGGGGGGTACAGTGC
AGGGGAAAGAATAGTAGACATAATAGCAACAGACATACAAACTAAAGAATTACAAAAACAAATTACAAAA
ATTCAAAATTTTCGGGTTTATTACAGGGACAGCAGAGATCCACTTTGGCGCCGGCTCGAGGCCTGCAGGT
GCAAAGATGGATAAAGTTTTAAACAGAGAGGAATCTTTGCAGCTAATGGACCTTCTAGGTCTTGAAAGGA
GTGGGAATT
