>Addgene plasmid #141927 | TFORF2110 | depositor partial sequence | sequence record 277918 | Insert
ACCGCCACCATGTGGTTGGCCAAGGCCTGTTGGTCCATCCAGAGTGAGATGCCCTGTATCCAAGCCCAAT
ATGGGACACCAGCACCGAGTCCGGGACCCCGTGACCACCTGGCAAGCGACCCCCTGACCCCTGAGTTCAT
CAAGCCCACCATGGACCTGGCCAGCCCCGAGGCAGCCCCCGCTGCCCCCACTGCCCTGCCCAGCTTCAGC
ACCTTCATGGACGGCTACACAGGAGAGTTTGACACCTTCCTCTACCAGCTGCCAGGAACAGTCCAGCCAT
GCTCCTCAGCCTCCTCCTCGGCCTCCTCCACATCCTCGTCCTCAGCCACCTCCCCTGCCTCTGCCTCCTT
CAAGTTCGAGGACTTCCAGGTGTACGGCTGCTACCCCGGCCCCCTGAGCGGCCCAGTGGATGAGGCCCTG
TCCTCCAGTGGCTCTGACTACTATGGCAGCCCCTGCTCGGCCCCGTCGCCCTCCACGCCCAGCTTCCAGC
CGCCCCAGCTCTCTCCCTGGGATGGCTCCTTCGGCCACTTCTCGCCCAGCCAGACTTACGAAGGCCTGCG
GGCATGGACAGAGCAGCTGCCCAAAGCCTCTGGGCCCCCACAGCCTCCAGCCTTCTTTTCCTTCAGTCCT
CCCACCGGCCCCAGCCCCAGCCTGGCCCAGAGCCCCCTGAAGTTGTTCCCCTCACAGGCCACCCACCAGC
TGGGGGAGGGAGAGAGCTATTCCATGCCTACGGCCTTCCCAGGTTTGGCACCCACTTCTCCACACCTTGA
GGGCTCGGGGATACTGGATACACCCGTGACCTCAACCAAGGCCCGGAGCGGGGCCCCAGGTGGAAGTGAA
GGCCGCTGTGCTGTGTGTGGGGACAACGCTTCATGCCAGCATTATGGTGTCCGCACATGTGAGGGCTGCA
AGGGCTTCTTCAAGCGCACAGTGCAGAAAAACGCCAAGTACATCTGCCTGGCTAACAAGGACTGCCCTGT
GGACAAGAGGCGGCGAAACCGCTGCCAGTTCTGCCGCTTCCAGAAGTGCCTGGCGGTGGGCATGGTGAAG
GAAGTTGTCCGAACAGACAGCCTGAAGGGGCGGCGGGGCCGGCTACCTTCAAAACCCAAGCAGCCCCCAG
ATGCCTCCCCTGCCAATCTCCTCACTTCCCTGGTCCGTGCACACCTGGACTCAGGGCCCAGCACTGCCAA
ACTGGACTACTCCAAGTTCCAGGAGCTGGTGCTGCCCCACTTTGGGAAGGAAGATGCTGGGGATGTACAG
CAGTTCTACGACCTGCTCTCCGGTTCTCTGGAGGTCATCCGCAAGTGGGCGGAGAAGATCCCTGGCTTTG
CTGAGCTGTCACCGGCTGACCAGGACCTGTTGCTGGAGTCGGCCTTCCTGGAGCTCTTCATCCTCCGCCT
GGCGTACAGGTCTAAGCCAGGCGAGGGCAAGCTCATCTTCTGCTCAGGCCTGGTGCTACACCGGCTGCAG
TGTGCCCGTGGCTTCGGGGACTGGATTGACAGTATCCTGGCCTTCTCAAGGTCCCTGCACAGCTTGCTTG
TCGATGTCCCTGCCTTCGCCTGCCTCTCTGCCCTTGTCCTCATCACCGACCGGCATGGGCTGCAGGAGCC
GCGGCGGGTGGAGGAGCTGCAGAACCGCATCGCCAGCTGCCTGAAGGAGCACGTGGCAGCTGTGGCGGGC
GAGCCCCAGCCAGCCAGCTGCCTGTCACGTCTGTTGGGCAAACTGCCCGAGCTGCGGACCCTGTGCACCC
AGGGCCTGCAGCGCATCTTCTACCTCAAGCTGGAGGACTTGGTGCCCCCTCCACCCATCATTGACAAGAT
CTTCATGGACACGCTGCCCTTCTAGTAATGAACTAGTCCGTAACTTGAAAGTATTTCGATTTCTTGGCTT
TATATATCTTGTGGAAAGGACGAGACAGCTGGGACATATGCGAATGG
