>Addgene plasmid #141927 | TFORF2110 | depositor partial sequence | sequence record 277919 | Barcode
GACAGCTGGGACATATGCGAATGG
